>Addgene plasmid #208101 | pAAV-hSyn-R-iLACCO1.2 | addgene full sequence | sequence record 410584 | Addgene NGS Result
CCTGCAGGCAGCTGCGCGCTCGCTCGCTCACTGAGGCCGCCCGGGCGTCGGGCGACCTTTGGTCGCCCGG
CCTCAGTGAGCGAGCGAGCGCGCAGAGAGGGAGTGGCCAACTCCATCACTAGGGGTTCCTGCGGCCGCAC
GCGTGTGTCTAGACTGCAGAGGGCCCTGCGTATGAGTGCAAGTGGGTTTTAGGACCAGGATGAGGCGGGG
TGGGGGTGCCTACCTGACGACCGACCCCGACCCACTGGACAAGCACCCAACCCCCATTCCCCAAATTGCG
CATCCCCTATCAGAGAGGGGGAGGGGAAACAGGATGCGGCGAGGCGCGTGCGCACTGCCAGCTTCAGCAC
CGCGGACAGTGCCTTCGCCCCCGCCTGGCGGCGCGCGCCACCGCCGCCTCAGCACTGAAGGCGCGCTGAC
GTCACTCGCCGGTCCCCCGCAAACTCCCCTTCCCGGCCACCTTGGTCGCGTCCGCGCCGCCGCCGGCCCA
GCCGGACCGCACCACGCGAGGCGCGAGATAGGGGGGCACGGGCGCGACCATCTGCGCTGCGGCGCCGGCG
ACTCAGCGCTGCCTCAGTCTGCGGTGGGCAGCGGAGGAGTCGTGTCGTGCCTGAGAGCGCAGTCGAGAAG
GTACCGGATCGGACGAATAACGCGTGGATCCCGCCACCATGGAACAAAACATAGTCCAGCCGTTGAAGAC
CCTCATGGGAGACGACCCTGATTATTCATTTGATATTCTGGAGGCGCGGTACGCGATAGAAGCGTCAACT
GCCTGGTACGCTGCACTGCGAGCTACACCCGGGGACAAAGAGAAAATTCAACTGTGCTTCGAGGCTACAC
GGTCCGAAGATCCCGATATAGCTTCCCAAGCAGACGTAAGGTTCCACCTGGCGATTGCTGAAGCAAGCCA
TAACATAGTTCTGCTTCAGACAATGCGAGGCTTTTTTGATGTTTTGCAGTCTTCAGTCAAGCACAGTCGG
CAGCGGATGTACTTGGATTGGGTTTCCGAGCGGATGTTCCCCGAGGACGGCGCCCTGAAGAGCGAGATCA
AGAAGGGGCTGAGGCTGAAGGACGGCGGCCACTACGCCGCCGAGGTCAAGACCACTTACAAGGCCAAGAA
GCCCGTGCAGCTGCCCGGCGCCTACGTCGTCGACATCAAGTTGGACATCGTGTCCCACAACGAGGACTAC
ACTATCGTGGAACAGTGCGAACGCGCCGAGGGCCGCCACTCCACCGGCGGCGTGGACGAGCTGTACAAGG
GAGGTACAGGCGGGAGTCTGGTGAGCAAGGGCGAGGAGGATGACATGGCCATCGTCAAGGAGTTCATGCG
CTTCAAGGTGCACATGGAGGGCTCCGTAAACGGCCACGAGTTCGAGATCGAGGGCGAGGGCGAGGGCCGC
CCCTACGAGGCCTTTCAGACCGCTAAGCTGAAGGTGACCAAGGGTGGCCCCCTGCCCTTCGCCTGGGACA
TCCTATCCCCTCAGTTCATGTACGGCTCCAAGGCCTACATTAAGCACCCAGCCGACATCCCCGACTACTT
CAAGCTGTCCTTCCCCGAGGGCTTCAGGTGGGAGCGCGTGATGTACTTCGAGGACGGCGGCATTATTCAC
GTTAACCAGGACTCCTCCCTGCAGGACGGCGTATTCATCTACAAGGTGAAGCTGCGCGGCACCAACTTCC
CCCCCGACGGCCCCGTAATGCAGAAGAAGACCATGGGCTGGGAGGCGAGGCCGCCGGTCTACGGTCAACT
CACAGAACAGCATCAGGCAGTTATAGACGCCATCTTTGCCGGCGATGCGGACGGTGCTAGAAAAGCTATG
ATGGCTCATCTGAGCTTCATCCATACGACTATGAAACGCTTCGATGGAGATCAGGCCCGACACGCACGCA
TTTCCAGACTGCCTGGAGAGCATAATGAGCACTCTCGGGAAAAGAAAGCATGAGCGGCCGCTCGAATCAA
GCTTATCGATAATCAACCTCTGGATTACAAAATTTGTGAAAGATTGACTGGTATTCTTAACTATGTTGCT
CCTTTTACGCTATGTGGATACGCTGCTTTAATGCCTTTGTATCATGCTATTGCTTCCCGTATGGCTTTCA
TTTTCTCCTCCTTGTATAAATCCTGGTTGCTGTCTCTTTATGAGGAGTTGTGGCCCGTTGTCAGGCAACG
TGGCGTGGTGTGCACTGTGTTTGCTGACGCAACCCCCACTGGTTGGGGCATTGCCACCACCTGTCAGCTC
CTTTCCGGGACTTTCGCTTTCCCCCTCCCTATTGCCACGGCGGAACTCATCGCCGCCTGCCTTGCCCGCT
GCTGGACAGGGGCTCGGCTGTTGGGCACTGACAATTCCGTGGTGTTGTCGGGGAAATCATCGTCCTTTCC
TTGGCTGCTCGCCTATGTTGCCACCTGGATTCTGCGCGGGACGTCCTTCTGCTACGTCCCTTCGGCCCTC
AATCCAGCGGACCTTCCTTCCCGCGGCCTGCTGCCGGCTCTGCGGCCTCTTCCGCGTCTTCGCCTTCGCC
CTCAGACGAGTCGGATCTCCCTTTGGGCCGCCTCCCCGCATCGATACCGAGCGCTGCTCGAGAGATCTAC
GGGTGGCATCCCTGTGACCCCTCCCCAGTGCCTCTCCTGGCCCTGGAAGTTGCCACTCCAGTGCCCACCA
GCCTTGTCCTAATAAAATTAAGTTGCATCATTTTGTCTGACTAGGTGTCCTTCTATAATATTATGGGGTG
GAGGGGGGTGGTATGGAGCAAGGGGCAAGTTGGGAAGACAACCTGTAGGGCCTGCGGGGTCTATTGGGAA
CCAAGCTGGAGTGCAGTGGCACAATCTTGGCTCACTGCAATCTCCGCCTCCTGGGTTCAAGCGATTCTCC
TGCCTCAGCCTCCCGAGTTGTTGGGATTCCAGGCATGCATGACCAGGCTCAGCTAATTTTTGTTTTTTTG
GTAGAGACGGGGTTTCACCATATTGGCCAGGCTGGTCTCCAACTCCTAATCTCAGGTGATCTACCCACCT
TGGCCTCCCAAATTGCTGGGATTACAGGCGTGAACCACTGCTCCCTTCCCTGTCCTTCTGATTTTGTAGG
TAACCACGTGCGGACCGAGCGGCCGCAGGAACCCCTAGTGATGGAGTTGGCCACTCCCTCTCTGCGCGCT
CGCTCGCTCACTGAGGCCGGGCGACCAAAGGTCGCCCGACGCCCGGGCTTTGCCCGGGCGGCCTCAGTGA
GCGAGCGAGCGCGCAGCTGCCTGCAGGGGCGCCTGATGCGGTATTTTCTCCTTACGCATCTGTGCGGTAT
TTCACACCGCATA
[95 nt withheld, positions 3304-3398]
T
[46 nt withheld, positions 3400-3445]
C
[141 nt withheld, positions 3447-3587]
CCTTTGACGTTGGAGTCCACGTTCTTT
[37 nt withheld, positions 3615-3651]
ACTCTATCTCGGGCTATTCTTTTGATTTATAAGGGATTTTGCCGATTTCGGTCTATTGGTTAAAAAATGA
GCTGATTTAACAAAAATTTAACGCGAATTTTAACAAAATATTAACGTTTACAATTTTATGGTGCACTCTC
AGTACAATCTGCTCTGATGCCGCATAGTTAAGCCAGCCCCGACACCCGCCAACACCCGCTGACGCGCCCT
GACGGGCTTGTCTGCTCCCGGCATCCGCTTACAGACAAGCTGTGACCGTCTCCGGGAGCTGCATGTGTCA
GAGGTTTTCACCGTCATCACCGAAACGCGCGAGACGAAAGGGCCTCGTGATACGCCTATTTTTATAGGTT
AATGTCATGATAATAATGGTTTCTTAGACGTCAGGTGGCACTTTTCGGGGAAATGTGCGCGGAACCCCTA
TTTGTTTATTTTTCTAAATACATTCAAATATGTATCCGCTCATGAGACAATAACCCTGATAAATGCTTCA
ATAATATTGAAAAAGGAAGAGTATGAGTATTCAACATTTCCGTGTCGCCCTTATTCCCTTTTTTGCGGCA
TTTTGCCTTCCTGTTTTTGCTCACCCAGAAACGCTGGTGAAAGTAAAAGATGCTGAAGATCAGTTGGGTG
CACGAGTGGGTTACATCGAACTGGATCTCAACAGCGGTAAGATCCTTGAGAGTTTTCGCCCCGAAGAACG
TTTTCCAATGATGAGCACTTTTAAAGTTCTGCTATGTGGCGCGGTATTATCCCGTATTGACGCCGGGCAA
GAGCAACTCGGTCGCCGCATACACTATTCTCAGAATGACTTGGTTGAGTACTCACCAGTCACAGAAAAGC
ATCTTACGGATGGCATGACAGTAAGAGAATTATGCAGTGCTGCCATAACCATGAGTGATAACACTGCGGC
CAACTTACTTCTGACAACGATCGGAGGACCGAAGGAGCTAACCGCTTTTTTGCACAACATGGGGGATCAT
GTAACTCGCCTTGATCGTTGGGAACCGGAGCTGAATGAAGCCATACCAAACGACGAGCGTGACACCACGA
TGCCTGTAGCAATGGCAACAACGTTGCGCAAACTATTAACTGGCGAACTACTTACTCTAGCTTCCCGGCA
ACAATTAATAGACTGGATGGAGGCGGATAAAGTTGCAGGACCACTTCTGCGCTCGGCCCTTCCGGCTGGC
TGGTTTATTGCTGATAAATCTGGAGCCGGTGAGCGTGGGTCTCGCGGTATCATTGCAGCACTGGGGCCAG
ATGGTAAGCCCTCCCGTATCGTAGTTATCTACACGACGGGGAGTCAGGCAACTATGGATGAACGAAATAG
ACAGATCGCTGAGATAGGTGCCTCACTGATTAAGCATTGGTAACTGTCAGACCAAGTTTACTCATATATA
CTTTAGATTGATTTAAAACTTCATTTTTAATTTAAAAGGATCTAGGTGAAGATCCTTTTTGATAATCTCA
TGACCAAAATCCCTTAACGTGAGTTTTCGTTCCACTGAGCGTCAGACCCCGTAGAAAAGATCAAAGGATC
TTCTTGAGATCCTTTTTTTCTGCGCGTAATCTGCTGCTTGCAAACAAAAAAACCACCGCTACCAGCGGTG
GTTTGTTTGCCGGATCAAGAGCTACCAACTCTTTTTCCGAAGGTAACTGGCTTCAGCAGAGCGCAGATAC
CAAATACTGTTCTTCTAGTGTAGCCGTAGTTAGGCCACCACTTCAAGAACTCTGTAGCACCGCCTACATA
CCTCGCTCTGCTAATCCTGTTACCAGTGGCTGCTGCCAGTGGCGATAAGTCGTGTCTTACCGGGTTGGAC
TCAAGACGATAGTTACCGGATAAGGCGCAGCGGTCGGGCTGAACGGGGGGTTCGTGCACACAGCCCAGCT
TGGAGCGAACGACCTACACCGAACTGAGATACCTACAGCGTGAGCTATGAGAAAGCGCCACGCTTCCCGA
AGGGAGAAAGGCGGACAGGTATCCGGTAAGCGGCAGGGTCGGAACAGGAGAGCGCACGAGGGAGCTTCCA
GGGGGAAACGCCTGGTATCTTTATAGTCCTGTCGGGTTTCGCCACCTCTGACTTGAGCGTCGATTTTTGT
GATGCTCGTCAGGGGGGCGGAGCCTATGGAAAAACGCCAGCAACGCGGCCTTTTTACGGTTCCTGGCCTT
TTGCTGGCCTTTTGCTCACATGT
Features (pLannotate 1.2.2; 14 found; start..end, strand, type, name):
     12..39      +  repeat_region  AAV2 ITR (fragment): inverted terminal repeat of adeno-associated virus serotype 2 inverted
     68..95      +  repeat_region  AAV2 ITR (fragment): inverted terminal repeat of adeno-associated virus serotype 2 inverted
    175..622     +  promoter       hSyn promoter: human synapsin I promoter; confers neuron-specific expression (Kügler et al., 2003)
   1001..1726    +  CDS            HyPerRed (fragment): red fluorescent genetically encoded indicator for H2O2 ()
   1971..2559    +  misc_feature   WPRE: woodchuck hepatitis virus posttranscriptional regulatory element
   2591..3067    +  polyA_signal   hGH poly(A) signal: human growth hormone polyadenylation signal
   3107..3247    +  repeat_region  AAV2 ITR: inverted terminal repeat of adeno-associated virus serotype 2 inverted
   3252..3303    -  misc_feature   bom (fragment): basis of mobility region from pBR322
   3322..3777    +  rep_origin     f1 ori (sequence partly withheld): f1 bacteriophage origin of replication; arrow indicates direction of (+) strand synthesis
   3778..3827    -  misc_feature   bom (fragment): basis of mobility region from pBR322
   3929..3964    -  CDS            rop (fragment): Rop protein, which maintains plasmids at low copy number; rop
   4059..4163    +  promoter       AmpR promoter: bla
   4164..5024    +  CDS            AmpR: β-lactamase; bla; confers resistance to ampicillin, carbenicillin, and related antibiotics
   5195..5783    +  rep_origin     ori: high-copy-number ColE1/pMB1/pBR322/pUC origin of replication
