[The description below was written by a language model from this plasmid's Addgene catalogue record and pLannotate feature annotations shown in this document.]
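Description:
pAAV-hSyn-R-iLACCO1.2 is an adeno-associated virus transfer plasmid (5,844 nt in the sequenced record) built on a pAAV backbone to deliver a genetically encoded biosensor for intracellular L-lactate. It is maintained in bacteria through a high-copy ColE1/pUC-type origin and selected with ampicillin via the bla gene and its own promoter. An f1 phage origin and short remnants of pBR322 bom and rop sequences are also present in the backbone. The recommended recombination-deficient host strain fits the presence of AAV2 inverted terminal repeats, which are prone to rearrangement. The annotation finds a full ITR downstream of the cassette but only two short ITR fragments upstream. This may reflect difficulty in sequencing or annotating this structured repeat, or a partial left ITR.

Between the ITRs, the human synapsin I promoter drives neuron-restricted expression of the sensor. A WPRE follows to enhance transcript stability and expression, and a human growth hormone polyadenylation signal ends the cassette. The sensor coding region is only partly annotated. The software labels a segment as a fragment of HyPerRed, which most likely reflects similarity to a related red fluorescent protein module rather than the presence of a peroxide sensor. The lactate-binding portion is not annotated. The catalogue gives the insert name as R-diLACCO1, described as synthetic, whereas the plasmid name and sequence record say R-iLACCO1.2. The record does not resolve this discrepancy.

Once packaged into AAV particles, the ITR-flanked cassette can be used to express the indicator in neurons. The associated work describes lactate biosensors for spectrally and spatially multiplexed fluorescence imaging.
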