Addgene plasmid #208101: pAAV-hSyn-R-iLACCO1.2
Purpose: Biosensor for intracellular L-lactate
Depositing lab: Robert Campbell & Marie-Eve Paquet. Depositing organization: Universite Laval. Publication: Lactate biosensors for spectrally and spatially multiplexed fluorescence imaging. Nasu Y, Aggarwal A, Le GNT, Vo CT, Kambe Y, Wang X, Beinlich FRM, Lee AB, Ram TR, Wang F, Gorzo KA, Kamijo Y, Boisvert M, Nishinami S, Kawamura G, Ozawa T, Toda H, Gordon GR, Ge S, Hirase H, Nedergaard M, Paquet ME, Drobizhev M, Podgorski K, Campbell RE. Nat Commun. 2023 Oct 27;14(1):6598. doi: 10.1038/s41467-023-42230-5. PubMed 37891202.
Backbone
  Vector backbone: pAAV
  Vector type: AAV
Growth in bacteria
  Bacterial resistance: Ampicillin, 100 μg/mL
  Growth temperature: 37°C
  Growth strain: NEB Stable
  Copy number: High Copy
Gene/Insert
  Gene/Insert name: R-diLACCO1
  Species: Synthetic
  Cloning method: Restriction Enzyme; 5′ cloning site Unknown (unknown if destroyed)
Resource information
  A portion of this plasmid was derived from a plasmid made by: Robert Campbell
Terms and licenses: Academic/Nonprofit Terms; Industry Terms: Not Available to Industry
Depositor comments: Please visit https://doi.org/10.1101/2022.12.27.522013 for bioRxiv preprint.
How to cite: pAAV-hSyn-R-iLACCO1.2 was a gift from Robert Campbell & Marie-Eve Paquet (Addgene plasmid # 208101 ; http://n2t.net/addgene:208101 ; RRID:Addgene_208101)
